>Addgene plasmid #181815 | pBEL1748 | addgene full sequence | sequence record 356910 | Addgene NGS Result
TGGCGAATGGG
[124 nt withheld, positions 12-135]
C
[91 nt withheld, positions 137-227]
A
[49 nt withheld, positions 229-277]
CCTTTGACGTTGGAGTCCACGTTCTTT
[37 nt withheld, positions 305-341]
ACCCTATCTCGGTCTATTCTTTTGATTTATAAGGGATTTTGCCGATTTCGGCCTATTGGTTAAAAAATGA
GCTGATTTAACAAAAATTTAACGCGAATTTTAACAAAATATTAACGCTTACAATTTAGGTGGCACTTTTC
GGGGAACGACGACCTGCAGCCAAGCTAGCTTGGCTGGACGTAAACTCCTCTTCAGACCTAATAACTTCGT
ATAGCATACATTATACGAAGTTATATTAAGGGTTATTGAATATGATCGGAATTGGGCTGCAGGAATTCGA
TAGCTTGGCTGCAGGTCGACCTCGAGGATGTGCGCGGAACCCCTATTTGTTTATTTTTCTAAATACATTC
AAATATGTATCCGCTCATGAGACAATAACCCTGATAAATGCTTCAATAATATTGAAAAAGGAAGAGTATG
AGTATTCAACATTTCCGTGTCGCCCTTATTCCCTTTTTTGCGGCATTTTGCCTTCCTGTTTTTGCTCACC
CAGAAACGCTGGTGAAAGTAAAAGATGCTGAAGATCAGTTGGGTGCACGAGTGGGTTACATCGAACTGGA
TCTCAACAGCGGTAAGATCCTTGAGAGTTTTCGCCCCGAAGAACGTTTTCCAATGATGAGCACTTTTAAA
GTTCTGCTATGTGGCGCGGTATTATCCCGTATTGACGCCGGGCAAGAGCAACTCGGTCGCCGCATACACT
ATTCTCAGAATGACTTGGTTGAGTACTCACCAGTCACAGAAAAGCATCTTACGGATGGCATGACAGTAAG
AGAATTATGCAGTGCTGCCATAACCATGAGTGATAACACTGCGGCCAACTTACTTCTGACAACGATCGGA
GGACCGAAGGAGCTAACCGCTTTTTTGCACAACATGGGGGATCATGTAACTCGCCTTGATCGTTGGGAAC
CGGAGCTGAATGAAGCCATACCAAACGACGAGCGTGACACCACGATGCCTGCAGCAATGGCAACAACGTT
GCGCAAACTATTAACTGGCGAACTACTTACTCTAGCTTCCCGGCAACAATTAATAGACTGGATGGAGGCG
GATAAAGTTGCAGGACCACTTCTGCGCTCGGCCCTTCCGGCTGGCTGGTTTATTGCTGATAAATCTGGAG
CCGGTGAGCGTGGCTCTCGCGGTATCATTGCAGCACTGGGGCCAGATGGTAAGCCCTCCCGTATCGTAGT
TATCTACACGACGGGGAGTCAGGCAACTATGGATGAACGAAATAGACAGATCGCTGAGATAGGTGCCTCA
CTGATTAAGCATTGGTAACTGTCAGACCAAGTTTACTCATATATACTTTAGATTGATTTAAAACTTCATT
TTTAATTTAAAAGGATCTAGGTGAAGATCCTTTTTGATAATCTCATGACCAAAATCCCTTAACGTGAGTT
TTCGTTCCACTGAGCGTCAGACCCCGTAGAAAAGATCAAAGGATCTTCTTGAGATCCTTTTTTTCTGCGC
GTAATCTGCTGCTTGCAAACAAAAAAACCACCGCTACCAGCGGTGGTTTGTTTGCCGGATCAAGAGCTAC
CAACTCTTTTTCCGAAGGTAACTGGCTTCAGCAGAGCGCAGATACCAAATACTGTCCTTCTAGTGTAGCC
GTAGTTAGGCCACCACTTCAAGAACTCTGTAGCACCGCCTACATACCTCGCTCTGCTAATCCTGTTACCA
GTGGCTGCTGCCAGTGGCGATAAGTCGTGTCTTACCGGGTTGGACTCAAGACGATAGTTACCGGATAAGG
CGCAGCGGTCGGGCTGAACGGGGGGTTCGTGCACACAGCCCAGCTTGGAGCGAACGACCTACACCGAACT
GAGATACCTACAGCGTGAGCTATGAGAAAGCGCCACGCTTCCCGAAGGGAGAAAGGCGGACAGGTATCCG
GTAAGCGGCAGGGTCGGAACAGGAGAGCGCACGAGGGAGCTTCCAGGGGGAAACGCCTGGTATCTTTATA
GTCCTGTCGGGTTTCGCCACCTCTGACTTGAGCGTCGATTTTTGTGATGCTCGTCAGGGGGGCGGAGCCT
ATGGAAAAACGCCAGCAACGCGGCCTTTTTACGGTTCCTGGCCTTTTGCTGGCCTTTTGCTCACATGTTC
TTTCCTGCGTTATCCCCTGATTCTGTGGATAACCGTATTACCGCCTTTGAGTGAGCTGATACCGCTCGCC
GCAGCCGAACGACCGAGCGCAGCGAGTCAGTGAGCGAGGAAGCGGAAGAGCGCCTGATGCGGTATTTTCT
CCTTACGCATCTGTGCGGTATTTCACACCGCAATGGTGCACTCTCAGTACAATCTGCTCTGATGCCGCAT
AGTTAAGCCAGTATACACTCCGCTATCGCTACGTGACTGGGTCATGGCTGCGCCCCGACACCCGCCAACA
CCCGCTGACGCGCCCTGACGGGCTTGTCTGCTCCCGGCATCCGCTTACAGACAAGCTGTGACCGTCTCCG
GGAGCTGCATGTGTCAGAGGTTTTCACCGTCATCACCGAAACGCGCGAGGCAGCTGCGGTAAAGCTCATC
AGCGTGGTCGTGAAGCGATTCACAGATGTCTGCCTGTTCATCCGCGTCCAGCTCGTTGAGTTTCTCCAGA
AGCGTTAATGTCTGGCTTCTGATAAAGCGGGCCATGTTAAGGGCGGTTTTTTCCTGTTTGGTCACTGATG
CCTCCGTGTAAGGGGGATTTCTGTTCATGGGGGTAATGATACCGATGAAACGAGAGAGGATGCTCACGAT
ACGGGTTACTGATGATGAACATGCCCGGTTACTGGAACGTTGTGAGGGTAAACAACTGGCGGTATGGATG
CGGCGGGACCAGAGAAAAATCACTCAGGGTCAATGCCAGCGCTTCGTTAATACAGATGTAGGTGTTCCAC
AGGGTAGCCAGCAGCATCCTGCGATGCAGATCCGGAACATAATGGTGCAGGGCGCTGACTTCCGCGTTTC
CAGACTTTACGAAACACGGAAACCGAAGACCATTCATGTTGTTGCTCAGGTCGCAGACGTTTTGCAGCAG
CAGTCGCTTCACGTTCGCTCGCGTATCGGTGATTCATTCTGCTAACCAGTAAGGCAACCCCGCCAGCCTA
GCCGGGTCCTCAACGACAGGAGCACGATCATGCGCACCCGTGGGGCCGCCATGCCGGCGATAATGGCCTG
CTTCTCGCCGAAACGTTTGGTGGCGGGACCAGTGACGAAGGCTTGAGCGAGGGCGTGCAAGATTCCGAAT
ACCGCAAGCGACAGGCCGATCATCGTCGCGCTCCAGCGAAAGCGGTCCTCGCCGAAAATGACCCAGAGCG
CTGCCGGCACCTGTCCTACGAGTTGCATGATAAAGAAGACAGTCATAAGTGCGGCGACGATAGTCATGCC
CCGCGCCCACCGGAAGGAGCTGACTGGGTTGAAGGCTCTCAAGGGCATCGGTCGAGATCCCGGTGCCTAA
TGAGTGAGCTAACTTACATTAATTGCGTTGCGCTCACTGCCCGCTTTCCAGTCGGGAAACCTGTCGTGCC
AGCTGCATTAATGAATCGGCCAACGCGCGGGGAGAGGCGGTTTGCGTATTGGGCGCCAGGGTGGTTTTTC
TTTTCACCAGTGAGACGGGCAACAGCTGATTGCCCTTCACCGCCTGGCCCTGAGAGAGTTGCAGCAAGCG
GTCCACGCTGGTTTGCCCCAGCAGGCGAAAATCCTGTTTGATGGTGGTTAACGGCGGGATATAACATGAG
CTGTCTTCGGTATCGTCGTATCCCACTACCGAGATATCCGCACCAACGCGCAGCCCGGACTCGGTAATGG
CGCGCATTGCGCCCAGCGCCATCTGATCGTTGGCAACCAGCATCGCAGTGGGAACGATGCCCTCATTCAG
CATTTGCATGGTTTGTTGAAAACCGGACATGGCACTCCAGTCGCCTTCCCGTTCCGCTATCGGCTGAATT
TGATTGCGAGTGAGATATTTATGCCAGCCAGCCAGACGCAGACGCGCCGAGACAGAACTTAATGGGCCCG
CTAACAGCGCGATTTGCTGGTGACCCAATGCGACCAGATGCTCCACGCCCAGTCGCGTACCGTCTTCATG
GGAGAAAATAATACTGTTGATGGGTGTCTGGTCAGAGACATCAAGAAATAACGCCGGAACATTAGTGCAG
GCAGCTTCCACAGCAATGGCATCCTGGTCATCCAGCGGATAGTTAATGATCAGCCCACTGACGCGTTGCG
CGAGAAGATTGTGCACCGCCGCTTTACAGGCTTCGACGCCGCTTCGTTCTACCATCGACACCACCACGCT
GGCACCCAGTTGATCGGCGCGAGATTTAATCGCCGCGACAATTTGCGACGGCGCGTGCAGGGCCAGACTG
GAGGTGGCAACGCCAATCAGCAACGACTGTTTGCCCGCCAGTTGTTGTGCCACGCGGTTGGGAATGTAAT
TCAGCTCCGCCATCGCCGCTTCCACTTTTTCCCGCGTTTTCGCAGAAACGTGGCTGGCCTGGTTCACCAC
GCGGGAAACGGTCTGATAAGAGACACCGGCATACTCTGCGACATCGTATAACGTTACTGGTTTCACATTC
ACCACCCTGAATTGACTCTCTTCCGGGCGCTATCATGCCATACCGCGAAAGGTTTTGCGCCATTCGATGG
TGTCCGGGATCTCGACGCTCTCCCTTATGCGACTCCTGCATTAGGAAGCAGCCCAGTAGTAGGTTGAGGC
CGTTGAGCACCGCCGCCGCAAGGAATGGTGCATGCAAGGAGATGGCGCCCAACAGTCCCCCGGCCACGGG
GCCTGCCACCATACCCACGCCGAAACAAGCGCTCATGAGCCCGAAGTGGCGAGCCCGATCTTCCCCATCG
GTGATGTCGGCGATATAGGCGCCAGCAACCGCACCTGTGGCGCCGGTGATGCCGGCCACGATGCGTCCGG
CGTAGAGGATCGAGATCTCGATCCCGCGAAATTAATACGACTCACTATAGGGGAATTGTGAGCGGATAAC
AATTCCCCTCTAGAAATAATTTTGTTTAACTTTGGCCCAGGAGATATACATATGCAGGACCGGGGTAATG
ATCTGATGATCCACCTGCAAGCCCCCGATCTCGGTTCGCTGAACAGCGGTTCATTGGTCTATTTCCGCAA
GATCCCGGTGGGAAAAGTCTACGACTATGCCATCAATCCCAACAAGCAAGGCGTGGTGATTGATGTCCTG
ATCGAGCGGCGTTTTACCGATCTGGTGAAAAAAGGTAGCCGTTTCTGGAACGTTTCCGGCGTTGATGCCA
ACGTCAGTATCAGTGGCGCGAAGGTGAAACTGGAAAGCCTGGCGGCACTGGTTAACGGTGCGATTGCCTT
CGATTCACCAGAAGAGTCGAAACCTGCCGAGGCGGAAGATACCTTTGGTCTGTATGAAGATCTGGCCCAC
AGCCAGCGTGGCGTAATAATAAAACTGGAACTGCCGAGTGGGGCCGGATTAACCGCCGACTCGACGCCGT
TAATGTATCAGGGGCTGGAAGTCGGACAGCTGACTAAACTGGATTTAAATCCTGGTGGTAAAGTCACAGG
GGAAATGACCGTTGATCCCAGCGTCGTTACCCTGCTTCGTGAAAATACCCGCATCGAATTACGCAACCCG
AAATTATCCCTTAGCGATGCTAATCTCAGCGCCCTGCTGACCGGCAAAACCTTCGAGCTGGTGCCCGGCG
ATGGCGAGCCACGCAAAGAGTTCGTTGTTGTGCCAGGCGAAAAAGCACTGCTGCATGAACCTGATGTTCT
GACGCTGACCCTGACCGCGCCGGAAAGTTACGGTATTGATGCGGGTCAGCCGCTCATTCTTCACGGCGTG
CAGGTAGGCCAGGTTATCGATCGTAAACTCACCAGCAAAGGCGTCACCTTTACCGTCGCCATCGAGCCTC
AGCATCGCGAACTGGTAAAAGGCGATAGCAAATTTGTCGTCAACAGCCGTGTCGATGTGAAGGTGGGGCT
GGATGGCGTTGAGTTTCTCGGTGCCAGCGCCTCAGAATGGATCAATGGCGGGATACGTATTCTGCCGGGC
GATAAAGGTGAGATGAAAGCCAGCTATCCACTGTATGCCAATTTGGAAAAAGCGCTGGAGAACAGCCTTA
GCGATTTACCCACCACAACCGTGAGTTTGAGTGCAGAGACGCTGCCGGATGTGCAGGCAGGATCGGTAGT
GCTGTACCGTAAATTTGAAGTTGGTGAAGTGATTACCGTGCGTCCGCGAGCTAACGCGTTTGATATCGAT
CTGCATATTAAGCCGGAGTATCGCAACCTTCTGACCAGCAATAGCGTGTTCTGGGCAGAAGGCGGGGCGA
AAGTTCAGCTGAATGGTAGTGGTCTGACCGTACAGGCATCCCCGCTCTCCAGAGCATTAAAGGGAGCCAT
TAGCTTCGACAACCTCAGCGGTGCCAGCGCCAGTCAGCGTAAAGGCGATAAGCGTATTCTGTATGCTTCC
GAAACAGCGGCCCGTGCGGTTGGCGGGCAGATTACGCTTCACGCTTTCGATGCCGGAAAACTGGCGGTCG
GGATGCCAATTCGCTATCTCGGTATTGATATCGGGCAAATCCAGACGCTGGATCTGATTACCGCACGCAA
TGAAGTACAGGCAAAGGCGGTACTTTACCCGGAATATGTCCAGACCTTTGCTCGCGGTGGTACGCGCTTC
TCAGTGGTCACACCGCAAATTTCGGCAGCTGGCGTTGAGCATCTTGATACTATCCTCCAGCCGTATATCA
ACGTCGAACCAGGCCGGGGCAATCCTCGCCGCGACTTTGAATTACAAGAGGCCACCATTACTGATTCGCG
TTACCTGGATGGCTTAAGCATTATTGTTGAAGCGCCGGAAGCCGGTTCGTTAGGCATCGGTACGCCTGTG
CTGTTCCGTGGTCTGGAAGTCGGTACGGTTACAGGAATGACGCTGGGGACATTGTCAGATCGCGTGATGA
TTGCGATGCGCATCAGTAAACGCTATCAACACCTGGTGCGTAACAATTCCGTGTTCTGGTTGGCATCGGG
TTACAGTCTGGACTTTGGTCTGACGGGCGGCGTAGTGAAAACCGGCACCTTTAACCAGTTTATCCGTGGC
GGCATCGCCTTCGCCACGCCTCCGGGTACGCCACTGGCACCGAAAGCCCAGGAAGGCAAACACTTCCTGT
TGCAGGAAAGTGAACCGAAAGAGTGGCGTGAATGGGGAACTGCGCTTCCCAAAGGCCATCACCACCATCA
CCATTAAGGCCGGCCGATCCGGCTGCTAACAAAGCCCGAAAGGAAGCTGAGTTGGCTGCTGCCACCGCTG
AGCAATAACTAGCATAACCCCTTGGGGCCTCTAAACGGGTCTTGAGGGGTTTTTTGCTGAAAGGAGGAAC
TATATCCGGAT
Features (pLannotate 1.2.2; 19 found; start..end, strand, type, name):
     12..440     +  rep_origin     f1 ori (sequence partly withheld): f1 bacteriophage origin of replication; arrow indicates direction of (+) strand synthesis
    542..575     +  protein_bind   loxP: Cre-mediated recombination occurs in the 8-bp core sequence (GCATACAT). Cre recombinase
    605..623     +  misc_feature   MCS (fragment): pBluescript multiple cloning site
    654..758     +  promoter       AmpR promoter: bla
    759..1619    +  CDS            AmpR: β-lactamase; bla; confers resistance to ampicillin, carbenicillin, and related antibiotics
   1790..2378    +  rep_origin     ori: high-copy-number ColE1/pMB1/pBR322/pUC origin of replication
   2564..2703    -  misc_feature   bom: basis of mobility region from pBR322
   2805..2996    -  CDS            rop: Rop protein, which maintains plasmids at low copy number; rop
   3013..3393    +  CDS            YPB1_ECOLX: Protein predicted: Swiss-Prot protein existence level 4. From Escherichia coli.
   3465..3756    -  CDS            TcR (fragment): tetracycline efflux protein; tet; confers resistance to tetracycline
   3771..3792    -  protein_bind   CAP binding site: CAP binding activates transcription in the presence of cAMP. E. coli catabolite activator protein
   3805..4887    -  CDS            lacI: lac repressor; lacI; The lac repressor binds to the lac operator to inhibit transcription in E. coli. This inhibition can be relieved by adding lactose or isopropyl-β-D-thiogalactopyranoside (IPTG).
   4888..4965    -  promoter       lacI promoter: lacI
   4973..5252    -  CDS            TcR (fragment): tetracycline efflux protein; tet; confers resistance to tetracycline
   5274..5292    +  promoter       T7 promoter: promoter for bacteriophage T7 RNA polymerase
   5293..5317    +  protein_bind   lac operator: The lac repressor binds to the lac operator to inhibit transcription in E. coli. This inhibition can be relieved by adding lactose or isopropyl-β-D-thiogalactopyranoside (IPTG). lac repressor encoded by lacI
   5369..7534    +  CDS            yebT (fragment): YEBT_ECOLI - Experimental evidence at protein level: Swiss-Prot protein existence level 1. Component of a transport pathway that contributes to membrane integrity (PubMed:27795327). May directly span the intermembrane space, facilitating the transport of substrates across the periplasm (Probable). From Escherichia coli (strain K12).
   7573..7622    +  CDS            SET1 (fragment): solubility-enhancement tag derived from T7 phage gene 10B
   7630..7677    +  terminator     T7 terminator: transcription terminator for bacteriophage T7 RNA polymerase
