[The description below was written by a language model from this plasmid's Addgene catalogue record and pLannotate feature annotations shown in this document.]
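Description:
pBEL1748 is a bacterial expression plasmid built on the pET21a backbone for producing a truncated, soluble form of the E. coli MCE-family protein LetB (also known as YebT). The sequenced plasmid is about 7.7 kb and is maintained in E. coli through a ColE1/pBR322-type origin, with the adjacent bom and rop elements typical of pET vectors, although the catalogue entry lists it as high copy. Selection is by ampicillin through the bla gene and its promoter. An f1 phage origin is also present. The automated annotation additionally flags a loxP site, short tetracycline-resistance gene fragments and a small multiple-cloning-site remnant in the backbone. The record assigns these no function.

The insert, introduced by Gibson cloning, encodes LetB residues 43–877, omitting the N-terminal transmembrane region. It also carries an internal deletion of residues 48–159 that removes the first ring ("ΔRing 1") of the protein, and a C-terminal 6xHis tag for affinity purification. The His tag is stated in the catalogue fields but is not separately annotated in the feature table. A short downstream hit to a T7 gene 10B-derived solubility tag is only a fragment and is probably vector-derived sequence rather than an intended fusion.

Transcription is driven by a T7 promoter followed by a lac operator and ends at the T7 terminator. The plasmid-borne lacI gene supplies repressor, so expression is IPTG-inducible in hosts that provide T7 RNA polymerase. LetB is described as a component of a transport pathway that contributes to membrane integrity and may span the periplasm. This deletion construct is intended for expressing a ring-deleted variant, in line with the associated study of how individual rings contribute to LetB function.
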