Addgene plasmid #181815: pBEL1748
Purpose: Expression plasmid for LetB ΔRing 1 (without TM region)
Depositing lab: Gira Bhabha & Damian Ekiert. Depositing organization: NYU Grossman School of Medicine. Publication: Role of Ring6 in the Function of the E. coli MCE Protein LetB. Vieni C, Coudray N, Isom GL, Bhabha G, Ekiert DC. J Mol Biol. 2022 Jan 22;434(7):167463. doi: 10.1016/j.jmb.2022.167463. PubMed 35077766.
Backbone
  Vector backbone: pET21a
  Backbone manufacturer: Novagen
  Backbone size w/o insert (bp): 5523
  Vector type: Bacterial Expression
Growth in bacteria
  Bacterial resistance: Ampicillin, 100 μg/mL
  Growth temperature: 37°C
  Growth strain: DH5alpha
  Copy number: High Copy
Gene/Insert
  Gene/Insert name: LetB (a.k.a. b1834, yebT, ECK1833)
  Species: E. coli
  Mutation: LetB(43-877; delta48-159)-6xHis
  Promoter: T7
  Cloning method: Gibson Cloning
  Sequencing primers: 5′ T7; 3′ T7 Terminal
Terms and licenses: Academic/Nonprofit Terms; Industry Terms: Not Available to Industry
How to cite: pBEL1748 was a gift from Gira Bhabha & Damian Ekiert (Addgene plasmid # 181815 ; http://n2t.net/addgene:181815 ; RRID:Addgene_181815)
